Addgene plasmid #35877: Wnt7A STOP
Depositing lab: Marian Waterman. Depositing organization: University of California, Irvine. Publication: A uniform human Wnt expression library reveals a shared secretory pathway and unique signaling activities. Najdi R, Proffitt K, Sprowl S, Kaur S, Yu J, Covey TM, Virshup DM, Waterman ML. Differentiation. 2012 Sep;84(2):203-13. doi: 10.1016/j.diff.2012.06.004. Epub 2012 Jul 9. PubMed 22784633.
Backbone
  Vector backbone: pENTR/D-TOPO
  Backbone manufacturer: Invitrogen
  Backbone size w/o insert (bp): 2580
  Vector type: Entry Vector
Growth in bacteria
  Bacterial resistance: Kanamycin, 50 μg/mL
  Growth temperature: 37°C
  Growth strain: DH5alpha
  Copy number: High Copy
Gene/Insert
  Gene/Insert name: Wnt7A (alt name: Wnt7A)
  Species: H. sapiens (human)
  Insert size (bp): 1056
  Mutation: None
  Entrez Gene: WNT7A (a.k.a. Wnt-7a)
  Cloning method: Restriction Enzyme
  Sequencing primers: 5′ M13 (-20)-FWD; 3′ M13-Reverse
Terms and licenses: Academic/Nonprofit Terms; Industry Terms: Not Available to Industry
How to cite: Wnt7A STOP was a gift from Marian Waterman (Addgene plasmid # 35877 ; http://n2t.net/addgene:35877 ; RRID:Addgene_35877)
