[The description below was written by a language model from this plasmid's Addgene catalogue record and the feature table of its GenBank file.]
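Description:
Wnt7A STOP is a Gateway entry clone built on the Invitrogen pENTR/D-TOPO backbone and carrying the human WNT7A open reading frame. The full plasmid is 3636 bp, combining a 2580 bp backbone with an insert of about 1056 bp, and no mutations are recorded. It is maintained in E. coli from a high-copy ColE1/pUC-type origin and selected with kanamycin through the aph(3')-Ia aminoglycoside phosphotransferase gene. The feature table does not annotate the Wnt7A coding sequence itself, but the interval between the attL1 and attL2 sites matches the stated insert size, so the gene evidently lies there.

As an entry vector, the plasmid has no eukaryotic promoter and is not meant to express Wnt7A directly. The flanking attL1 and attL2 sites allow LR Clonase-mediated recombination, which moves the coding sequence in a defined orientation into any attR-containing destination vector that supplies the desired promoter, tags and selection. The rrnB T1 and T2 transcription terminators upstream of attL1 limit read-through transcription into the insert in bacteria. A T7 promoter lies just outside attL2, oriented toward the insert, and M13 forward and reverse primer sites flank the cassette for sequence verification. The "STOP" in the name presumably means the native stop codon is retained, so that destination clones yield untagged protein rather than a C-terminal fusion, although the record does not say this explicitly. The associated publication describes a uniform human Wnt expression library used to compare Wnt secretion and signalling activities, and this clone appears to be one member of that set.
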