LOCUS       Exported 3636 bp ds-DNA circular SYN 12-MAY-2021
DEFINITION  synthetic circular DNA
ACCESSION   .
VERSION     .
KEYWORDS    Wnt7A STOP
SOURCE      synthetic DNA construct
  ORGANISM  synthetic DNA construct
REFERENCE   1 (bases 1 to 3636)
  AUTHORS   Najdi R, Proffitt K, Sprowl S, Kaur S, Yu J, Covey TM, Virshup DM,
            Waterman ML
  TITLE     A uniform human Wnt expression library reveals a shared secretory
            pathway and unique signaling activities.
  JOURNAL   Differentiation. 2012 Sep;84(2):203-13. doi:
            10.1016/j.diff.2012.06.004. Epub 2012 Jul 9.
  PUBMED    22784633
REFERENCE   2 (bases 1 to 3636)
  AUTHORS   .
  TITLE     Direct Submission
  JOURNAL   Exported May 12, 2021 from SnapGene Server 1.1.58
            http://www.snapgene.com
FEATURES             Location/Qualifiers
     source          1..3636
                     /organism="synthetic DNA construct"
                     /mol_type="other DNA"
     primer_bind     92..109
                     /label=L4440
                     /note="L4440 vector, forward primer"
     terminator      268..295
                     /label=rrnB T2 terminator
                     /note="transcription terminator T2 from the E. coli rrnB
                     gene"
     terminator      387..473
                     /gene="Escherichia coli rrnB"
                     /label=rrnB T1 terminator
                     /note="transcription terminator T1 from the E. coli rrnB
                     gene"
     primer_bind     522..544
                     /label=M13/pUC Forward
                     /note="In lacZ gene"
     primer_bind     536..553
                     /label=M13 Forward
                     /note="In lacZ gene. Also called M13-F20 or M13 (-21)
                     Forward"
     primer_bind     537..553
                     /label=M13 fwd
                     /note="common sequencing primer, one of multiple similar
                     variants"
     protein_bind    569..668
                     /gene="mutant version of attL"
                     /label=attL1
                     /bound_moiety="LR Clonase(TM)"
                     /note="recombination site for the Gateway(R) LR reaction"
     protein_bind    complement(1761..1860)
                     /gene="mutant version of attL"
                     /label=attL2
                     /bound_moiety="LR Clonase(TM)"
                     /note="recombination site for the Gateway(R) LR reaction"
     primer_bind     complement(1877..1896)
                     /label=T7
                     /note="T7 promoter, forward primer"
     promoter        complement(1878..1896)
                     /label=T7 promoter
                     /note="promoter for bacteriophage T7 RNA polymerase"
     primer_bind     complement(1901..1917)
                     /label=M13 rev
                     /note="common sequencing primer, one of multiple similar
                     variants"
     primer_bind     complement(1901..1917)
                     /label=M13 Reverse
                     /note="In lacZ gene. Also called M13-rev"
     primer_bind     complement(2019..2038)
                     /label=pENTR-R
                     /note="pENTR vectors, reverse primer"
     CDS             2030..2839
                     /codon_start=1
                     /gene="aph(3')-Ia"
                     /product="aminoglycoside phosphotransferase"
                     /label=KanR
                     /note="confers resistance to kanamycin in bacteria or G418
                     (Geneticin(R)) in eukaryotes"
                     /translation="MSHIQRETSRPRLNSNMDADLYGYKWARDNVGQSGATIYRLYGKP
                     DAPELFLKHGKGSVANDVTDEMVRLNWLTEFMPLPTIKHFIRTPDDAWLLTTAIPGKTA
                     FQVLEEYPDSGENIVDALAVFLRRLHSIPVCNCPFNSDRVFRLAQAQSRMNNGLVDASD
                     FDDERNGWPVEQVWKEMHKLLPFSPDSVVTHGDFSLDNLIFDEGKLIGCIDVGRVGIAD
                     RYQDLAILWNCLGEFSPSLQKRLFQKYGIDNPDMNKLQFHLMLDEFF"
     primer_bind     complement(2097..2116)
                     /label=Kan-R
                     /note="Kanamycin resistance gene, reverse primer"
     rep_origin      2986..3574
                     /direction=RIGHT
                     /label=ori
                     /note="high-copy-number ColE1/pMB1/pBR322/pUC origin of
                     replication"
     primer_bind     3475..3494
                     /label=pBR322ori-F
                     /note="pBR322 origin, forward primer"
ORIGIN
        1 ctttcctgcg ttatcccctg attctgtgga taaccgtatt accgcctttg agtgagctga
       61 taccgctcgc cgcagccgaa cgaccgagcg cagcgagtca gtgagcgagg aagcggaaga
      121 gcgcccaata cgcaaaccgc ctctccccgc gcgttggccg attcattaat gcagctggca
      181 cgacaggttt cccgactgga aagcgggcag tgagcgcaac gcaattaata cgcgtaccgc
      241 tagccaggaa gagtttgtag aaacgcaaaa aggccatccg tcaggatggc cttctgctta
      301 gtttgatgcc tggcagttta tggcgggcgt cctgcccgcc accctccggg ccgttgcttc
      361 acaacgttca aatccgctcc cggcggattt gtcctactca ggagagcgtt caccgacaaa
      421 caacagataa aacgaaaggc ccagtcttcc gactgagcct ttcgttttat ttgatgcctg
      481 gcagttccct actctcgcgt taacgctagc atggatgttt tcccagtcac gacgttgtaa
      541 aacgacggcc agtcttaagc tcgggcccca aataatgatt ttattttgac tgatagtgac
      601 ctgttcgttg caacaaattg atgagcaatg cttttttata atgccaactt tgtacaaaaa
      661 agcaggctcc gcggccgccc ccttcaccat gaaccggaaa gcgcggcgct gcctgggcca
      721 cctctttctc agcctgggca tggtctacct ccggatcggt ggcttctcct cagtggtagc
      781 tctgggcgca agcatcatct gtaacaagat cccaggcctg gctcccagac agcgggcgat
      841 ctgccagagc cggcccgacg ccatcatcgt cataggagaa ggctcacaaa tgggcctgga
      901 cgagtgtcag tttcagttcc gcaatggccg ctggaactgc tctgcactgg gagagcgcac
      961 cgtcttcggg aaggagctca aagtggggag ccgggaggct gcgttcacct acgccatcat
     1021 tgccgccggc gtggcccacg ccatcacagc tgcctgtacc cagggcaacc tgagcgactg
     1081 tggctgcgac aaagagaagc aaggccagta ccaccgggac gagggctgga agtggggtgg
     1141 ctgctctgcc gacatccgct acggcatcgg cttcgccaag gtctttgtgg atgcccggga
     1201 gatcaagcag aatgcccgga ctctcatgaa cttgcacaac aacgaggcag gccgaaagat
     1261 cctggaggag aacatgaagc tggaatgtaa gtgccacggc gtgtcaggct cgtgcaccac
     1321 caagacgtgc tggaccacac tgccacagtt tcgggagctg ggctacgtgc tcaaggacaa
     1381 gtacaacgag gccgttcacg tggagcctgt gcgtgccagc cgcaacaagc ggcccacctt
     1441 cctgaagatc aagaagccac tgtcgtaccg caagcccatg gacacggacc tggtgtacat
     1501 cgagaagtcg cccaactact gcgaggagga cccggtgacc ggcagtgtgg gcacccaggg
     1561 ccgcgcctgc aacaagacgg ctccccaggc cagcggctgt gacctcatgt gctgtgggcg
     1621 tggctacaac acccaccagt acgcccgcgt gtggcagtgc aactgtaagt tccactggtg
     1681 ctgctatgtc aagtgcaaca cgtgcagcga gcgcacggag atgtacacgt gcaagtgaat
     1741 tctgaagggt gggcgcgccg acccagcttt cttgtacaaa gttggcatta taagaaagca
     1801 ttgcttatca atttgttgca acgaacaggt cactatcagt caaaataaaa tcattatttg
     1861 ccatccagct gatatcccct atagtgagtc gtattacatg gtcatagctg tttcctggca
     1921 gctctggccc gtgtctcaaa atctctgatg ttacattgca caagataaaa atatatcatc
     1981 atgaacaata aaactgtctg cttacataaa cagtaataca aggggtgtta tgagccatat
     2041 tcaacgggaa acgtcgaggc cgcgattaaa ttccaacatg gatgctgatt tatatgggta
     2101 taaatgggct cgcgataatg tcgggcaatc aggtgcgaca atctatcgct tgtatgggaa
     2161 gcccgatgcg ccagagttgt ttctgaaaca tggcaaaggt agcgttgcca atgatgttac
     2221 agatgagatg gtcagactaa actggctgac ggaatttatg cctcttccga ccatcaagca
     2281 ttttatccgt actcctgatg atgcatggtt actcaccact gcgatccccg gaaaaacagc
     2341 attccaggta ttagaagaat atcctgattc aggtgaaaat attgttgatg cgctggcagt
     2401 gttcctgcgc cggttgcatt cgattcctgt ttgtaattgt ccttttaaca gcgatcgcgt
     2461 atttcgtctc gctcaggcgc aatcacgaat gaataacggt ttggttgatg cgagtgattt
     2521 tgatgacgag cgtaatggct ggcctgttga acaagtctgg aaagaaatgc ataaactttt
     2581 gccattctca ccggattcag tcgtcactca tggtgatttc tcacttgata accttatttt
     2641 tgacgagggg aaattaatag gttgtattga tgttggacga gtcggaatcg cagaccgata
     2701 ccaggatctt gccatcctat ggaactgcct cggtgagttt tctccttcat tacagaaacg
     2761 gctttttcaa aaatatggta ttgataatcc tgatatgaat aaattgcagt ttcatttgat
     2821 gctcgatgag tttttctaat cagaattggt taattggttg taacactggc agagcattac
     2881 gctgacttga cgggacggcg caagctcatg accaaaatcc cttaacgtga gttacgcgtc
     2941 gttccactga gcgtcagacc ccgtagaaaa gatcaaagga tcttcttgag atcctttttt
     3001 tctgcgcgta atctgctgct tgcaaacaaa aaaaccaccg ctaccagcgg tggtttgttt
     3061 gccggatcaa gagctaccaa ctctttttcc gaaggtaact ggcttcagca gagcgcagat
     3121 accaaatact gtccttctag tgtagccgta gttaggccac cacttcaaga actctgtagc
     3181 accgcctaca tacctcgctc tgctaatcct gttaccagtg gctgctgcca gtggcgataa
     3241 gtcgtgtctt accgggttgg actcaagacg atagttaccg gataaggcgc agcggtcggg
     3301 ctgaacgggg ggttcgtgca cacagcccag cttggagcga acgacctaca ccgaactgag
     3361 atacctacag cgtgagcatt gagaaagcgc cacgcttccc gaagggagaa aggcggacag
     3421 gtatccggta agcggcaggg tcggaacagg agagcgcacg agggagcttc cagggggaaa
     3481 cgcctggtat ctttatagtc ctgtcgggtt tcgccacctc tgacttgagc gtcgattttt
     3541 gtgatgctcg tcaggggggc ggagcctatg gaaaaacgcc agcaacgcgg cctttttacg
     3601 gttcctggcc ttttgctggc cttttgctca catgtt
//
