>Addgene plasmid #35877 | Wnt7A STOP | addgene partial sequence | sequence record 44607 | M13rev
TCAGCTGGATGGCAAATAATGATTTTATTTTGACTGATAGTGACCTGTTCGTTGCAACAAATTGATAAGC
AATGCTTTCTTATAATGCCAACTTTGTACAAGAAAGCTGGGTCGGCGCGCCCACCCTTCAGAATTCACTT
GCACGTGTACATCTCCGTGCGCTCGCTGCACGTGTTGCACTTGACATAGCAGCACCAGTGGAACTTACAG
TTGCACTGCCACACGCGGGCGTACTGGTGGGTGTTGTAGCCACGCCCACAGCACATGAGGTCACAGCCGC
TGGCCTGGGGAGCCGTCTTGTTGCAGGCGCGGCCCTGGGTGCCCACACTGCCGGTCACCGGGTCCTCCTC
GCAGTAGTTGGGCGACTTCTCGATGTACACCAGGTCCGTGTCCATGGGCTTGCGGTACGACAGTGGCTTC
TTGATCTTCAGGAAGGTGGGCCGCTTGTTGCGGCTGGCACGCACAGGCTCCACGTGAACGGCCTCGTTGT
ACTTGTCCTTGAGCACGTAGCCCAGCTCCCGAAACTGTGGCAGTGTGGTCCAGCACGTCTTGGTGGTGCA
CGAGCCTGACACGCCGTGGCACTTACATTCCAGCTTCATGTTCTCCTCCAGGATCTTTCGGCCTGCCTCG
TTGTTGTGCAAGTTCATGAGAGTCCGGGCATTCTGCTTGATCTCCCGGGCATCCACAAAGACCTTGGCGA
AGCCGATGCCGTAGCGGATGTCGGCAGAGCAGCCACCCCACTTCCAGCCCTCGTCCCGGTGGTACTGGCC
TTGCTTCTCTTTGTCGCAGCCACAGTCGCTCAGGTTGCCCTGGGTACAGGCAGCTGTGATGGCGTGGGCC
ACGCCGGCGGCAATGATGGCGTAGGTGAACGCAGCCTCCCGGCTCCCCAC
